>Addgene plasmid #168090 | Cyterm-yotagRFPT pDRF1-GW | depositor full sequence | sequence record 326063 | Cyterm-yotagRFPT  pDRF1-GW sequence 7884 bps
CAAGCTTCCTGAAACGGAGAAACATAAACAGGCATTGCTGGGATCACCCATACATCACTCTGTTTTGCCT
GACCTTTTCCGGTAATTTGAAAACAAACCCGGTCTCGAAGCGGAGATCCGGCGATAATTACCGCAGAAAT
AAACCCATACACGAGACGTAGAACCAGCCGCACATGGCCGGAGAAACTCCTGCGAGAATTTCGTAAACTC
GCGCGCATTGCATCTGTATTTCCTAATGCGGCACTTCCAGGCCTCGATCGAGACCGTTTATCCATTGCTT
TTTTGTTGTCTTTTTCCCTCGTTCACAGAAAGTCTGAAGAAGCTATAGTAGAACTATGAGCTTTTTTTGT
TTCTGTTTTCCTTTTTTTTTTTTTTACCTCTGTGGAAATTGTTACTCTCACACTCTTTAGTTCGTTTGTT
TGTTTTGTTTATTCCAATTATGACCGGTGACGAAACGTGGTCGATGGTGGGTACCGCTTATGCTCCCCTC
CATTAGTTTCGATTATATAAAAAGGCCAAATATTGTATTATTTTCAAATGTCCTATCATTATCGTCTAAC
ATCTAATTTCTCTTAAATTTTTTCTCTTTCTTTCCTATAACACCAATAGTGAAAATCTTTTTTTCTTCTA
TATCTACAAAAACTTTTTTTTTCTATCAACCTCGTTGATAAATTTTTTCTTTAACAATCGTTAATAATTA
ATTAATTGGAAAATAACCATTTTTTCTCTCTTTTATACACACATTCAAAAGAAAGAAAAAAAATATACCC
CAGCCTCGAACTAGTGAATTCGCGGCCATCACAAGTTTGTACAAAAAAGCAGGCTGCTAGCGCTACCGGA
CTCAGATCTGGTACCCCTTGCAGCTTCCAGTTGTCAGGAAGAGAAGGCTCCCATGGATCCTGTGGTGGTG
CTGGGGCTCTGTCTCTCCTGTTTGCTTCTCCTTTCACTCTGGAAACAGAGCTATGGGGGAGGGAAGCTTC
GAATTCTGCAGTCGACGGTACCGCGGGCCCGGGATCCACCGGTCGCCACCATGGTATCTAAAGGTGAAGA
GTTGATAAAGGAAAATATGCACATGAAACTCTATATGGAAGGCACAGTGAATAACCATCATTTTAAGTGT
ACTTCAGAAGGAGAAGGTAAGCCTTATGAGGGGACACAAACTATGAGAATTAAAGTTGTTGAAGGAGGTC
CACTACCATTCGCTTTTGACATCCTGGCAACGAGCTTCATGTATGGCTCCAGAACATTCATAAACCATAC
ACAAGGTATTCCAGATTTCTTCAAACAAAGTTTTCCAGAAGGCTTTACTTGGGAGAGAGTTACTACCTAC
GAGGACGGGGGTGTTTTAACTGCGACACAGGATACATCATTACAAGATGGCTGTTTGATCTACAACGTAA
AAATCAGAGGTGTCAATTTTCCATCTAACGGACCTGTTATGCAGAAAAAGACCTTGGGTTGGGAGGCTAA
TACTGAAATGCTATACCCAGCAGATGGAGGATTGGAAGGTAGGACAGATATGGCATTGAAACTTGTAGGA
GGCGGTCACCTAATTTGCAACTTTAAGACAACCTACAGAAGCAAAAAGCCTGCTAAAAATCTTAAAATGC
CAGGGGTGTACTACGTGGATCATAGACTTGAACGTATCAAGGAAGCTGACAAAGAGACTTACGTTGAACA
ACACGAAGTCGCCGTCGCCAGATACTGTGACTTACCTTCAAAGTTAGGTCATAAACTGAATGGTATGGAT
GAATTGTATAAGTAAGCGGCCGCACCCAGCTTTCTTGTACAAAGTGGTGTAGTTAATTCATGATGGCCGC
TGCAGGTCGACCTCGAGGGGGGGCCCGGTACCCAATTCGCCCTATAGTGAGTCGTATTACGCGCGGATCC
AGCTTTGGACTTCTTCGCCAGAGGTTTGGTCAAGTCTCCAATCAAGGTTGTCGGCTTGTCTACCTTGCCA
GAAATTTACGAAAAGATGGAAAAGGGTCAAATCGTTGGTAGATACGTTGTTGACACTTCTAAATAAGCGA
ATTTCTTATGATTTATGATTTTTATTATTAAATAAGTTATAAAAAAAATAAGTGTATACAAATTTTAAAG
TGACTCTTAGGTTTTAAAACGANAATTCTTATTCTTGAGTAACTCTTTCCTGTAGGTCAGGTTGCTTTCT
CAGGTATAGCATGAGGTCGCTCTTATTGACCACACCTCTACCGGCATGCCAATTCACTGGCCGTCGTTTT
ACAACGTCGTGACTGGGAAAACCCTGGCGTTACCCAACTTAATCGCCTTGCAGCACATCCCCCTTTCGCC
AGCTGGCGTAATAGCGAAGAGGCCCGCACCGATCGCCCTTCCCAACAGTTGCGCAGCCTGAATGGCGAAT
GGCGCCTGATGCGGTATTTTCTCCTTACGCATCTGTGCGGTATTTCACACCGCATAATCGGATCGTACTT
GTTACCCATCATTGAATTTTGAACATCCGAACCTGGGAGTTTTCCCTGAAACAGATAGTATATTTGAACC
TGTATAATAATATATAGTCTAGCGCTTTACGGAAGACAATGTATGTATTTCGGTTCCTGGAGAAACTATT
GCATCTATTGCATAGGTAATCTTGCACGTCGCATCCCCGGTTCATTTTCTGCGTTTCCATCTTGCACTTC
AATAGCATATCTTTGTTAACGAAGCATCTGTGCTTCATTTTGTAGAACAAAAATGCAACGCGAGAGCGCT
AATTTTTCAAACAAAGAATCTGAGCTGCATTTTTACAGAACAGAAATGCAACGCGAAAGCGCTATTTTAC
CAACGAAGAATCTGTGCTTCATTTTTGTAAAACAAAAATGCAACGCGAGAGCGCTAATTTTTCAAACAAA
GAATCTGAGCTGCATTTTTACAGAACAGAAATGCAACGCGAGAGCGCTATTTTACCAACAAAGAATCTAT
ACTTCTTTTTTGTTCTACAAAAATGCATCCCGAGAGCGCTATTTTTCTAACAAAGCATCTTAGATTACTT
TTTTTCTCCTTTGTGCGCTCTATAATGCAGTCTCTTGATAACTTTTTGCACTGTAGGTCCGTTAAGGTTA
GAAGAAGGCTACTTTGGTGTCTATTTTCTCTTCCATAAAAAAAGCCTGACTCCACTTCCCGCGTTTACTG
ATTACTAGCGAAGCTGCGGGTGCATTTTTTCAAGATAAAGGCATCCCCGATTATATTCTATACCGATGTG
GATTGCGCATACTTTGTGAACAGAAAGTGATAGCGTTGATGATTCTTCATTGGTCAGAAAATTATGAACG
GTTTCTTCTATTTTGTCTCTATATACTACGTATAGGAAATGTTTACATTTTCGTATTGTTTTCGATTCAC
TCTATGAATAGTTCTTACTACAATTTTTTTGTCTAAAGAGTAATACTAGAGATAAACATAAAAAATGTAG
AGGTCGAGTTTAGATGCAAGTTCAAGGAGCGAAAGGTGGATGGGTAGGTTATATAGGGATATAGCACAGA
GATATATAGCAAAGAGATACTTTTGAGCAATGTTTGTGGAAGCGGTATTCGCAATATTTTAGTAGCTCGT
TACAGTCCGGTGCGTTTTTGGTTTTTTGAAAGTGCGTCTTCAGAGCGCTTTTGGTTTTCAAAAGCGCTCT
GAAGTTCCTATACTTTCTAGCTAGAGAATAGGAACTTCGGAATAGGAACTTCAAAGCGTTTCCGAAAACG
AGCGCTTCCGAAAATGCAACGCGAGCTGCGCACATACAGCTCACTGTTCACGTCGCACCTATATCTGCGT
GTTGCCTGTATATATATATACATGAGAAGAACGGCATAGTGCGTGTTTATGCTTAAATGCGTACTTATAT
GCGTCTATTTATGTAGGATGAAAGGTAGTCTAGTACCTCCTGTGATATTATCCCATTCCATGCGGGGTAT
CGTATGCTTCCTTCAGCACTACCCTTTAGCTGTTCTATATGCTGCCACTCCTCAATTGGATTAGTCTCAT
CCTTCAATGCTATCATTTCCTTTGATATTGGATCGATCCGATGATAAGCTGTCAAACATGAGAATTGGGT
AATAACTGATATAATTAAATTGAAGCTCTAATTTGTGAGTTTAGTATACATGCATTTACTTATAATACAG
TTTTTTAGTTTTGCTGGCCGCATCTTCTCAAATATGCTTCCCAGCCTGCTTTTCTGTAACGTTCACCCTC
TACCTTAGCATCCCTTCCCTTTGCAAATAGTCCTCTTCCAACAATAATAATGTCAGATCCTGTAGAGACC
ACATCATCCACGGTTCTATACTGTTGACCCAATGCGTCTCCCTTGTCATCTAAACCCACACCGGGTGTCA
TAATCAACCAATCGTAACCTTCATCTCTTCCACCCATGTCTCTTTGAGCAATAAAGCCGATAACAAAATC
TTTGTCGCTCTTCGCAATGTCAACAGTACCCTTAGTATATTCTCCAGTAGATAGGGAGCCCTTGCATGAC
AATTCTGCTAACATCAAAAGGCCTCTAGGTTCCTTTGTTACTTCTTCTGCCGCCTGCTTCAAACCGCTAA
CAATACCTGGGCCCACCACACCGTGTGCATTCGTAATGTCTGCCCATTCTGCTATTCTGTATACACCCGC
AGAGTACTGCAATTTGACTGTATTACCAATGTCAGCAAATTTTCTGTCTTCGAAGAGTAAAAAATTGTAC
TTGGCGGATAATGCCTTTAGCGGCTTAACTGTGCCCTCCATGGAAAAATCAGTCAAGATATCCACATGTG
TTTTTAGTAAACAAATTTTGGGACCTAATGCTTCAACTAACTCCAGTAATTCCTTGGTGGTACGAACATC
CAATGAAGCACACAAGTTTGTTTGCTTTTCGTGCATGATATTAAATAGCTTGGCAGCAACAGGACTAGGA
TGAGTAGCAGCACGTTCCTTATATGTAGCTTTCGACATGATTTATCTTCGTTTCCTGCATGTTTTTGTTC
TGTGCAGTTGGGTTAAGAATACTGGGCAATTTCATGTTTCTTCAACACTACATATGCGTATATATACCAA
TCTAAGTCTGTGCTCCTTCCTTCGTTCTTCCTTCTGTTCGGAGATTACCGAATCAAAAAAATTTCAAGGA
AACCGAAATCAAAAAAAAGAATAAAAAAAAAATGATGAATTGAAAAGCTAATTCTTGAAGACGAAAGGGC
CTCGTGATACGCCTATTTTTATAGGTTAATGTCATGATAATAATGGTTTCTTAGACGTCAGGTGGCACTT
TTCGGGGAAATGTGCGCGGAACCCCTATTTGTTTATTTTTCTAAATACATTCAAATATGTATCCGCTCAT
GAGACAATAACCCTGATAAATGCTTCAATAATATTGAAAAAGGAAGAGTATGAGTATTCAACATTTCCGT
GTCGCCCTTATTCCCTTTTTTGCGGCATTTTGCCTTCCTGTTTTTGCTCACCCAGAAACGCTGGTGAAAG
TAAAAGATGCTGAAGATCAGTTGGGTGCACGAGTGGGTTACATCGAACTGGATCTCAACAGCGGTAAGAT
CCTTGAGAGTTTTCGCCCCGAAGAACGTTTTCCAATGATGAGCACTTTTAAAGTTCTGCTATGTGGCGCG
GTATTATCCCGTATTGACGCCGGGCAAGAGCAACTCGGTCGCCGCATACACTATTCTCAGAATGACTTGG
TTGAGTACTCACCAGTCACAGAAAAGCATCTTACGGATGGCATGACAGTAAGAGAATTATGCAGTGCTGC
CATAACCATGAGTGATAACACTGCGGCCAACTTACTTCTGACAACGATCGGAGGACCGAAGGAGCTAACC
GCTTTTTTGCACAACATGGGGGATCATGTAACTCGCCTTGATCGTTGGGAACCGGAGCTGAATGAAGCCA
TACCAAACGACGAGCGTGACACCACGATGCCTGTAGCAATGGCAACAACGTTGCGCAAACTATTAACTGG
CGAACTACTTACTCTAGCTTCCCGGCAACAATTAATAGACTGGATGGAGGCGGATAAAGTTGCAGGACCA
CTTCTGCGCTCGGCCCTTCCGGCTGGCTGGTTTATTGCTGATAAATCTGGAGCCGGTGAGCGTGGGTCTC
GCGGTATCATTGCAGCACTGGGGCCAGATGGTAAGCCCTCCCGTATCGTAGTTATCTACACGACGGGGAG
TCAGGCAACTATGGATGAACGAAATAGACAGATCGCTGAGATAGGTGCCTCACTGATTAAGCATTGGTAA
CTGTCAGACCAAGTTTACTCATATATACTTTAGATTGATTTAAAACTTCATTTTTAATTTAAAAGGATCT
AGGTGAAGATCCTTTTTGATAATCTCATGACCAAAATCCCTTAACGTGAGTTTTCGTTCCACTGAGCGTC
AGACCCCGTAGAAAAGATCAAAGGATCTTCTTGAGATCCTTTTTTTCTGCGCGTAATCTGCTGCTTGCAA
ACAAAAAAACCACCGCTACCAGCGGTGGTTTGTTTGCCGGATCAAGAGCTACCAACTCTTTTTCCGAAGG
TAACTGGCTTCAGCAGAGCGCAGATACCAAATACTGTTCTTCTAGTGTAGCCGTAGTTAGGCCACCACTT
CAAGAACTCTGTAGCACCGCCTACATACCTCGCTCTGCTAATCCTGTTACCAGTGGCTGCTGCCAGTGGC
GATAAGTCGTGTCTTACCGGGTTGGACTCAAGACGATAGTTACCGGATAAGGCGCAGCGGTCGGGCTGAA
CGGGGGGTTCGTGCACACAGCCCAGCTTGGAGCGAACGACCTACACCGAACTGAGATACCTACAGCGTGA
GCTATGAGAAAGCGCCACGCTTCCCGAAGGGAGAAAGGCGGACAGGTATCCGGTAAGCGGCAGGGTCGGA
ACAGGAGAGCGCACGAGGGAGCTTCCAGGGGGAAACGCCTGGTATCTTTATAGTCCTGTCGGGTTTCGCC
ACCTCTGACTTGAGCGTCGATTTTTGTGATGCTCGTCAGGGGGGCGGAGCCTATGGAAAAACGCCAGCAA
CGCGGCCTTTTTACGGTTCCTGGCCTTTTGCTGGCCTTTTGCTCACATGTTCTTTCCTGCGTTATCCCCT
GATTCTGTGGATAACCGTATTACCGCCTTTGAGTGAGCTGATACCGCTCGCCGCAGCCGAACGACCGAGC
GCAGCGAGTCAGTGAGCGAGGAAGCGGAAGAGCGCCCAATACGCAAACCGCCTCTCCCCGCGCGTTGGCC
GATTCATTAATGCAGCTGGCACGACAGGTTTCCCGACTGGAAAGCGGGCAGTGAGCGCAACGCAATTAAT
GTGAGTTAGCTCACTCATTAGGCACCCCAGGCTTTACACTTTATGCTTCCGGCTCGTATGTTGTGTGGAA
TTGTGAGCGGATAACAATTTCACACAGGAAACAGCTATGACCATGATTACGCCAAGCTTACCGCATCAGG
AAATTGTAAGCGTTAATATTTTGTTAAAATTCGCGTTAAATTTTTGTTAAATCAGCTCATTTTTTAACCA
ATAGGCCGAAATCGGCAAAATCCCTTATAAATCAAAAGAATAGACCGAGATAGGGT
[37 nt withheld, positions 7547-7583]
AAAGAACGTGGACTCCAACGTCAAAGG
[49 nt withheld, positions 7611-7659]
T
[91 nt withheld, positions 7661-7751]
G
[124 nt withheld, positions 7753-7876]
CCATTCGC
Features (pLannotate 1.2.2; 28 found; start..end, strand, type, name):
      3..257     -  CDS            BRP1 (fragment): BRP1_YEAST - Protein predicted: Swiss-Prot protein existence level 4. From Saccharomyces cerevisiae (strain ATCC 204508 / S288c) (Baker's yeast).
    359..375     -  promoter       ARG4 promoter (fragment): S. cerevisiae ARG4
    480..563     +  CDS            YG007_YEAST: Protein predicted: Swiss-Prot protein existence level 4. From Saccharomyces cerevisiae (strain ATCC 204508 / S288c) (Baker's yeast).
    801..825     +  protein_bind   attB1: mutant version of attB; recombination site for the Gateway® BP reaction BP Clonase™
    826..849     +  misc_feature   MCS (fragment): multiple cloning site
    893..979     +  CDS            CYP2C1 (fragment): CP2C1_RABIT - Experimental evidence at protein level: Swiss-Prot protein existence level 1. Cytochromes P450 are a group of heme-thiolate monooxygenases. In liver microsomes, this enzyme is involved in an NADPH-dependent electron transport pathway. It oxidizes a variety of structurally unrelated compounds, including steroids, fatty acids, and xenobiotics. From Oryctolagus cuniculus (Rabbit).
    974..1017    +  misc_feature   MCS (fragment): multiple cloning site
   1031..1762    +  CDS            TagRFP-T: TagRFP-T is a basic (constitutively fluorescent) red fluorescent protein published in 2008, derived from Entacmaea quadricolor. It has low acid sensitivity.
   1774..1798    -  protein_bind   attB2: mutant version of attB; recombination site for the Gateway® BP reaction BP Clonase™
   1826..1852    +  misc_feature   MCS (fragment): pBluescript multiple cloning site
   1861..1879    -  promoter       T7 promoter: promoter for bacteriophage T7 RNA polymerase
   1880..2023    +  CDS            ADH1 (fragment): ADH1_YEAST - Also known as ADC1. Experimental evidence at protein level: Swiss-Prot protein existence level 1. This isozyme preferentially catalyzes the conversion of primary unbranched alcohols to their corresponding aldehydes. Also shows activity toward secondary alcohols. From Saccharomyces cerevisiae (strain ATCC 204508 / S288c) (Baker's yeast).
   2027..2214    +  terminator     ADH1 terminator: S. cerevisiae ADH1; transcription terminator for the S. cerevisiae alcohol dehydrogenase 1 (ADH1) gene
   2222..2379    +  CDS            lacZα (fragment): LacZα fragment of β-galactosidase; lacZ fragment
   2385..2436    -  misc_feature   bom (fragment): basis of mobility region from pBR322
   2441..2524    +  CDS            RAF1 (fragment): RAF_YEAST - Experimental evidence at transcript level: Swiss-Prot protein existence level 2. Antagonizes transcriptional repression of recombinase FLP by REP1-REP2. May play a role in plasmid partitioning. From Saccharomyces cerevisiae (strain ATCC 204508 / S288c) (Baker's yeast).
   2678..4024    -  rep_origin     2μ ori: yeast 2μ plasmid origin of replication
   4029..4045    -  promoter       tet promoter (fragment): E. coli promoter for tetracycline efflux protein gene
   4135..4938    -  CDS            URA3: orotidine-5'-phosphate decarboxylase, required for uracil biosynthesis; S. cerevisiae URA3; yeast auxotrophic marker, counterselectable with 5-fluoroorotic acid (5-FOA)
   4939..5154    -  promoter       URA3 promoter: S. cerevisiae URA3
   5265..5369    +  promoter       AmpR promoter: bla
   5370..6230    +  CDS            AmpR: β-lactamase; bla; confers resistance to ampicillin, carbenicillin, and related antibiotics
   6401..6989    +  rep_origin     ori: high-copy-number ColE1/pMB1/pBR322/pUC origin of replication
   7172..7264    +  CDS            lacI (fragment): lac repressor; lacI; The lac repressor binds to the lac operator to inhibit transcription in E. coli. This inhibition can be relieved by adding lactose or isopropyl-β-D-thiogalactopyranoside (IPTG).
   7277..7298    +  protein_bind   CAP binding site: CAP binding activates transcription in the presence of cAMP. E. coli catabolite activator protein
   7313..7343    +  promoter       lac promoter: promoter for the E. coli lac operon
   7351..7367    +  protein_bind   lac operator: The lac repressor binds to the lac operator to inhibit transcription in E. coli. This inhibition can be relieved by adding lactose or isopropyl-β-D-thiogalactopyranoside (IPTG). lac repressor encoded by lacI
   7448..7876    -  rep_origin     f1 ori (sequence partly withheld): f1 bacteriophage origin of replication; arrow indicates direction of (+) strand synthesis
