>Addgene plasmid #168090 | Cyterm-yotagRFPT pDRF1-GW | addgene full sequence | sequence record 332003 | Addgene NGS Result
GCCTCTCCCCGCGCGTTGGCCGATTCATTAATGCAGCTGGCACGACAGGTTTCCCGACTGGAAAGCGGGC
AGTGAGCGCAACGCAATTAATGTGAGTTAGCTCACTCATTAGGCACCCCAGGCTTTACACTTTATGCTTC
CGGCTCGTATGTTGTGTGGAATTGTGAGCGGATAACAATTTCACACAGGAAACAGCTATGACCATGATTA
CGCCAAGCTTACCGCATCAGGAAATTGTAAGCGTTAATATTTTGTTAAAATTCGCGTTAAATTTTTGTTA
AATCAGCTCATTTTTTAACCAATAGGCCGAAATCGGCAAAATCCCTTATAAATCAAAAGAATAGACCGAG
ATAGGGT
[37 nt withheld, positions 358-394]
AAAGAACGTGGACTCCAACGTCAAAGG
[49 nt withheld, positions 422-470]
T
[91 nt withheld, positions 472-562]
G
[124 nt withheld, positions 564-687]
CCATTCGCCAAGCTTCCTGAAACGGAGAAACATAAACAGGCATTGCTGGGATCACCCATACATCACTCTG
TTTTGCCTGACCTTTTCCGGTAATTTGAAAACAAACCCGGTCTCGAAGCGGAGATCCGGCGATAATTACC
GCAGAAATAAACCCATACACGAGACGTAGAACCAGCCGCACATGGCCGGAGAAACTCCTGCGAGAATTTC
GTAAACTCGCGCGCATTGCATCTGTATTTCCTAATGCGGCACTTCCAGGCCTCGATCGAGACCGTTTATC
CATTGCTTTTTTGTTGTCTTTTTCCCTCGTTCACAGAAAGTCTGAAGAAGCTATAGTAGAACTATGAGCT
TTTTTTGTTTCTGTTTTCCTTTTTTTTTTTTTTACCTCTGTGGAAATTGTTACTCTCACACTCTTTAGTT
CGTTTGTTTGTTTTGTTTATTCCAATTATGACCGGTGACGAAACGTGGTCGATGGTGGGTACCGCTTATG
CTCCCCTCCATTAGTTTCGATTATATAAAAAGGCCAAATATTGTATTATTTTCAAATGTCCTATCATTAT
CGTCTAACATCTAATTTCTCTTAAATTTTTTCTCTTTCTTTCCTATAACACCAATAGTGAAAATCTTTTT
TTCTTCTATATCTACAAAAACTTTTTTTTTCTATCAACCTCGTTGATAAATTTTTTCTTTAACAATCGTT
AATAATTAATTAATTGGAAAATAACCATTTTTTCTCTCTTTTATACACACATTCAAAAGAAAGAAAAAAA
ATATACCCCAGCCTCGACTAGTGAATTCGCGGCCATCACAAGTTTGTACAAAAAAGCAGGCTGCTAGCGC
TACCGGACTCAGATCTGGTACCCCTTGCAGCTTCCAGTTGTCAGGAAGAGAAGGCTCCCATGGATCCTGT
GGTGGTGCTGGGGCTCTGTCTCTCCTGTTTGCTTCTCCTTTCACTCTGGAAACAGAGCTATGGGGGAGGG
AAGCTTCGAATTCTGCAGTCGACGGTACCGCGGGCCCGGGATCCACCGGTCGCCACCATGGTATCTAAAG
GTGAAGAGTTGATAAAGGAAAATATGCACATGAAACTCTATATGGAAGGCACAGTGAATAACCATCATTT
TAAGTGTACTTCAGAAGGAGAAGGTAAGCCTTATGAGGGGACACAAACTATGAGAATTAAAGTTGTTGAA
GGAGGTCCACTACCATTCGCTTTTGACATCCTGGCAACGAGCTTCATGTATGGCTCCAGAACATTCATAA
ACCATACACAAGGTATTCCAGATTTCTTCAAACAAAGTTTTCCAGAAGGCTTTACTTGGGAGAGAGTTAC
TACCTACGAGGACGGGGGTGTTTTAACTGCGACACAGGATACATCATTACAAGATGGCTGTTTGATCTAC
AACGTAAAAATCAGAGGTGTCAATTTTCCATCTAACGGACCTGTTATGCAGAAAAAGACCTTGGGTTGGG
AGGCTAATACTGAAATGCTATACCCAGCAGATGGAGGATTGGAAGGTAGGACAGATATGGCATTGAAACT
TGTAGGAGGCGGTCACCTAATTTGCAACTTTAAGACAACCTACAGAAGCAAAAAGCCTGCTAAAAATCTT
AAAATGCCAGGGGTGTACTACGTGGATCATAGACTTGAACGTATCAAGGAAGCTGACAAAGAGACTTACG
TTGAACAACACGAAGTCGCCGTCGCCAGATACTGTGACTTACCTTCAAAGTTAGGTCATAAACTGAATGG
TATGGATGAATTGTATAAGTAAGCGGCCGCACCCAGCTTTCTTGTACAAAGTGGTGTAGTTAATTCATGA
TGGCCGCTGCAGGTCGACCTCGAGGGGGGGCCCGGTACCCAATTCGCCCTATAGTGAGTCGTATTACGCG
CGGATCCAGCTTTGGACTTCTTCGCCAGAGGTTTGGTCAAGTCTCCAATCAAGGTTGTCGGCTTGTCTAC
CTTGCCAGAAATTTACGAAAAGATGGAAAAGGGTCAAATCGTTGGTAGATACGTTGTTGACACTTCTAAA
TAAGCGAATTTCTTATGATTTATGATTTTTATTATTAAATAAGTTATAAAAAAAATAAGTGTATACAAAT
TTTAAAGTGACTCTTAGGTTTTAAAACGAAAATTCTTATTCTTGAGTAACTCTTTCCTGTAGGTCAGGTT
GCTTTCTCAGGTATAGCATGAGGTCGCTCTTATTGACCACACCTCTACCGGCATGCCAATTCACTGGCCG
TCGTTTTACAACGTCGTGACTGGGAAAACCCTGGCGTTACCCAACTTAATCGCCTTGCAGCACATCCCCC
TTTCGCCAGCTGGCGTAATAGCGAAGAGGCCCGCACCGATCGCCCTTCCCAACAGTTGCGCAGCCTGAAT
GGCGAATGGCGCCTGATGCGGTATTTTCTCCTTACGCATCTGTGCGGTATTTCACACCGCATAATCGGAT
CGTACTTGTTACCCATCATTGAATTTTGAACATCCGAACCTGGGAGTTTTCCCTGAAACAGATAGTATAT
TTGAACCTGTATAATAATATATAGTCTAGCGCTTTACGGAAGACAATGTATGTATTTCGGTTCCTGGAGA
AACTATTGCATCTATTGCATAGGTAATCTTGCACGTCGCATCCCCGGTTCATTTTCTGCGTTTCCATCTT
GCACTTCAATAGCATATCTTTGTTAACGAAGCATCTGTGCTTCATTTTGTAGAACAAAAATGCAACGCGA
GAGCGCTAATTTTTCAAACAAAGAATCTGAGCTGCATTTTTACAGAACAGAAATGCAACGCGAAAGCGCT
ATTTTACCAACGAAGAATCTGTGCTTCATTTTTGTAAAACAAAAATGCAACGCGAGAGCGCTAATTTTTC
AAACAAAGAATCTGAGCTGCATTTTTACAGAACAGAAATGCAACGCGAGAGCGCTATTTTACCAACAAAG
AATCTATACTTCTTTTTTGTTCTACAAAAATGCATCCCGAGAGCGCTATTTTTCTAACAAAGCATCTTAG
ATTACTTTTTTTCTCCTTTGTGCGCTCTATAATGCAGTCTCTTGATAACTTTTTGCACTGTAGGTCCGTT
AAGGTTAGAAGAAGGCTACTTTGGTGTCTATTTTCTCTTCCATAAAAAAAGCCTGACTCCACTTCCCGCG
TTTACTGATTACTAGCGAAGCTGCGGGTGCATTTTTTCAAGATAAAGGCATCCCCGATTATATTCTATAC
CGATGTGGATTGCGCATACTTTGTGAACAGAAAGTGATAGCGTTGATGATTCTTCATTGGTCAGAAAATT
ATGAACGGTTTCTTCTATTTTGTCTCTATATACTACGTATAGGAAATGTTTACATTTTCGTATTGTTTTC
GATTCACTCTATGAATAGTTCTTACTACAATTTTTTTGTCTAAAGAGTAATACTAGAGATAAACATAAAA
AATGTAGAGGTCGAGTTTAGATGCAAGTTCAAGGAGCGAAAGGTGGATGGGTAGGTTATATAGGGATATA
GCACAGAGATATATAGCAAAGAGATACTTTTGAGCAATGTTTGTGGAAGCGGTATTCGCAATATTTTAGT
AGCTCGTTACAGTCCGGTGCGTTTTTGGTTTTTTGAAAGTGCGTCTTCAGAGCGCTTTTGGTTTTCAAAA
GCGCTCTGAAGTTCCTATACTTTCTAGCTAGAGAATAGGAACTTCGGAATAGGAACTTCAAAGCGTTTCC
GAAAACGAGCGCTTCCGAAAATGCAACGCGAGCTGCGCACATACAGCTCACTGTTCACGTCGCACCTATA
TCTGCGTGTTGCCTGTATATATATATACATGAGAAGAACGGCATAGTGCGTGTTTATGCTTAAATGCGTA
CTTATATGCGTCTATTTATGTAGGATGAAAGGTAGTCTAGTACCTCCTGTGATATTATCCCATTCCATGC
GGGGTATCGTATGCTTCCTTCAGCACTACCCTTTAGCTGTTCTATATGCTGCCACTCCTCAATTGGATTA
GTCTCATCCTTCAATGCTATCATTTCCTTTGATATTGGATCGATCCGATGATAAGCTGTCAAACATGAGA
ATTGGGTAATAACTGATATAATTAAATTGAAGCTCTAATTTGTGAGTTTAGTATACATGCATTTACTTAT
AATACAGTTTTTTAGTTTTGCTGGCCGCATCTTCTCAAATATGCTTCCCAGCCTGCTTTTCTGTAACGTT
CACCCTCTACCTTAGCATCCCTTCCCTTTGCAAATAGTCCTCTTCCAACAATAATAATGTCAGATCCTGT
AGAGACCACATCATCCACGGTTCTATACTGTTGACCCAATGCGTCTCCCTTGTCATCTAAACCCACACCG
GGTGTCATAATCAACCAATCGTAACCTTCATCTCTTCCACCCATGTCTCTTTGAGCAATAAAGCCGATAA
CAAAATCTTTGTCGCTCTTCGCAATGTCAACAGTACCCTTAGTATATTCTCCAGTAGATAGGGAGCCCTT
GCATGACAATTCTGCTAACATCAAAAGGCCTCTAGGTTCCTTTGTTACTTCTTCTGCCGCCTGCTTCAAA
CCGCTAACAATACCTGGGCCCACCACACCGTGTGCATTCGTAATGTCTGCCCATTCTGCTATTCTGTATA
CACCCGCAGAGTACTGCAATTTGACTGTATTACCAATGTCAGCAAATTTTCTGTCTTCGAAGAGTAAAAA
ATTGTACTTGGCGGATAATGCCTTTAGCGGCTTAACTGTGCCCTCCATGGAAAAATCAGTCAAGATATCC
ACATGTGTTTTTAGTAAACAAATTTTGGGACCTAATGCTTCAACTAACTCCAGTAATTCCTTGGTGGTAC
GAACATCCAATGAAGCACACAAGTTTGTTTGCTTTTCGTGCATGATATTAAATAGCTTGGCAGCAACAGG
ACTAGGATGAGTAGCAGCACGTTCCTTATATGTAGCTTTCGACATGATTTATCTTCGTTTCCTGCATGTT
TTTGTTCTGTGCAGTTGGGTTAAGAATACTGGGCAATTTCATGTTTCTTCAACACTACATATGCGTATAT
ATACCAATCTAAGTCTGTGCTCCTTCCTTCGTTCTTCCTTCTGTTCGGAGATTACCGAATCAAAAAAATT
TCAAGGAAACCGAAATCAAAAAAAAGAATAAAAAAAAAATGATGAATTGAAAAGCTAATTCTTGAAGACG
AAAGGGCCTCGTGATACGCCTATTTTTATAGGTTAATGTCATGATAATAATGGTTTCTTAGACGTCAGGT
GGCACTTTTCGGGGAAATGTGCGCGGAACCCCTATTTGTTTATTTTTCTAAATACATTCAAATATGTATC
CGCTCATGAGACAATAACCCTGATAAATGCTTCAATAATATTGAAAAAGGAAGAGTATGAGTATTCAACA
TTTCCGTGTCGCCCTTATTCCCTTTTTTGCGGCATTTTGCCTTCCTGTTTTTGCTCACCCAGAAACGCTG
GTGAAAGTAAAAGATGCTGAAGATCAGTTGGGTGCACGAGTGGGTTACATCGAACTGGATCTCAACAGCG
GTAAGATCCTTGAGAGTTTTCGCCCCGAAGAACGTTTTCCAATGATGAGCACTTTTAAAGTTCTGCTATG
TGGCGCGGTATTATCCCGTATTGACGCCGGGCAAGAGCAACTCGGTCGCCGCATACACTATTCTCAGAAT
GACTTGGTTGAGTACTCACCAGTCACAGAAAAGCATCTTACGGATGGCATGACAGTAAGAGAATTATGCA
GTGCTGCCATAACCATGAGTGATAACACTGCGGCCAACTTACTTCTGACAACGATCGGAGGACCGAAGGA
GCTAACCGCTTTTTTGCACAACATGGGGGATCATGTAACTCGCCTTGATCGTTGGGAACCGGAGCTGAAT
GAAGCCATACCAAACGACGAGCGTGACACCACGATGCCTGTAGCAATGGCAACAACGTTGCGCAAACTAT
TAACTGGCGAACTACTTACTCTAGCTTCCCGGCAACAATTAATAGACTGGATGGAGGCGGATAAAGTTGC
AGGACCACTTCTGCGCTCGGCCCTTCCGGCTGGCTGGTTTATTGCTGATAAATCTGGAGCCGGTGAGCGT
GGGTCTCGCGGTATCATTGCAGCACTGGGGCCAGATGGTAAGCCCTCCCGTATCGTAGTTATCTACACGA
CGGGGAGTCAGGCAACTATGGATGAACGAAATAGACAGATCGCTGAGATAGGTGCCTCACTGATTAAGCA
TTGGTAACTGTCAGACCAAGTTTACTCATATATACTTTAGATTGATTTAAAACTTCATTTTTAATTTAAA
AGGATCTAGGTGAAGATCCTTTTTGATAATCTCATGACCAAAATCCCTTAACGTGAGTTTTCGTTCCACT
GAGCGTCAGACCCCGTAGAAAAGATCAAAGGATCTTCTTGAGATCCTTTTTTTCTGCGCGTAATCTGCTG
CTTGCAAACAAAAAAACCACCGCTACCAGCGGTGGTTTGTTTGCCGGATCAAGAGCTACCAACTCTTTTT
CCGAAGGTAACTGGCTTCAGCAGAGCGCAGATACCAAATACTGTTCTTCTAGTGTAGCCGTAGTTAGGCC
ACCACTTCAAGAACTCTGTAGCACCGCCTACATACCTCGCTCTGCTAATCCTGTTACCAGTGGCTGCTGC
CAGTGGCGATAAGTCGTGTCTTACCGGGTTGGACTCAAGACGATAGTTACCGGATAAGGCGCAGCGGTCG
GGCTGAACGGGGGGTTCGTGCACACAGCCCAGCTTGGAGCGAACGACCTACACCGAACTGAGATACCTAC
AGCGTGAGCTATGAGAAAGCGCCACGCTTCCCGAAGGGAGAAAGGCGGACAGGTATCCGGTAAGCGGCAG
GGTCGGAACAGGAGAGCGCACGAGGGAGCTTCCAGGGGGAAACGCCTGGTATCTTTATAGTCCTGTCGGG
TTTCGCCACCTCTGACTTGAGCGTCGATTTTTGTGATGCTCGTCAGGGGGGCGGAGCCTATGGAAAAACG
CCAGCAACGCGGCCTTTTTACGGTTCCTGGCCTTTTGCTGGCCTTTTGCTCACATGTTCTTTCCTGCGTT
ATCCCCTGATTCTGTGGATAACCGTATTACCGCCTTTGAGTGAGCTGATACCGCTCGCCGCAGCCGAACG
ACCGAGCGCAGCGAGTCAGTGAGCGAGGAAGCGGAAGAGCGCCCAATACGCAAACC
Features (pLannotate 1.2.2; 28 found; start..end, strand, type, name):
     88..109     +  protein_bind   CAP binding site: CAP binding activates transcription in the presence of cAMP. E. coli catabolite activator protein
    124..154     +  promoter       lac promoter: promoter for the E. coli lac operon
    162..178     +  protein_bind   lac operator: The lac repressor binds to the lac operator to inhibit transcription in E. coli. This inhibition can be relieved by adding lactose or isopropyl-β-D-thiogalactopyranoside (IPTG). lac repressor encoded by lacI
    259..687     -  rep_origin     f1 ori (sequence partly withheld): f1 bacteriophage origin of replication; arrow indicates direction of (+) strand synthesis
    698..952     -  CDS            BRP1 (fragment): BRP1_YEAST - Protein predicted: Swiss-Prot protein existence level 4. From Saccharomyces cerevisiae (strain ATCC 204508 / S288c) (Baker's yeast).
   1054..1070    -  promoter       ARG4 promoter (fragment): S. cerevisiae ARG4
   1175..1258    +  CDS            YG007_YEAST: Protein predicted: Swiss-Prot protein existence level 4. From Saccharomyces cerevisiae (strain ATCC 204508 / S288c) (Baker's yeast).
   1495..1519    +  protein_bind   attB1: mutant version of attB; recombination site for the Gateway® BP reaction BP Clonase™
   1520..1543    +  misc_feature   MCS (fragment): multiple cloning site
   1587..1673    +  CDS            CYP2C1 (fragment): CP2C1_RABIT - Experimental evidence at protein level: Swiss-Prot protein existence level 1. Cytochromes P450 are a group of heme-thiolate monooxygenases. In liver microsomes, this enzyme is involved in an NADPH-dependent electron transport pathway. It oxidizes a variety of structurally unrelated compounds, including steroids, fatty acids, and xenobiotics. From Oryctolagus cuniculus (Rabbit).
   1668..1711    +  misc_feature   MCS (fragment): multiple cloning site
   1725..2456    +  CDS            TagRFP-T: TagRFP-T is a basic (constitutively fluorescent) red fluorescent protein published in 2008, derived from Entacmaea quadricolor. It has low acid sensitivity.
   2468..2492    -  protein_bind   attB2: mutant version of attB; recombination site for the Gateway® BP reaction BP Clonase™
   2520..2546    +  misc_feature   MCS (fragment): pBluescript multiple cloning site
   2555..2573    -  promoter       T7 promoter: promoter for bacteriophage T7 RNA polymerase
   2574..2717    +  CDS            ADH1 (fragment): ADH1_YEAST - Also known as ADC1. Experimental evidence at protein level: Swiss-Prot protein existence level 1. This isozyme preferentially catalyzes the conversion of primary unbranched alcohols to their corresponding aldehydes. Also shows activity toward secondary alcohols. From Saccharomyces cerevisiae (strain ATCC 204508 / S288c) (Baker's yeast).
   2721..2908    +  terminator     ADH1 terminator: S. cerevisiae ADH1; transcription terminator for the S. cerevisiae alcohol dehydrogenase 1 (ADH1) gene
   2916..3073    +  CDS            lacZα (fragment): LacZα fragment of β-galactosidase; lacZ fragment
   3079..3130    -  misc_feature   bom (fragment): basis of mobility region from pBR322
   3135..3218    +  CDS            RAF1 (fragment): RAF_YEAST - Experimental evidence at transcript level: Swiss-Prot protein existence level 2. Antagonizes transcriptional repression of recombinase FLP by REP1-REP2. May play a role in plasmid partitioning. From Saccharomyces cerevisiae (strain ATCC 204508 / S288c) (Baker's yeast).
   3372..4718    -  rep_origin     2μ ori: yeast 2μ plasmid origin of replication
   4723..4739    -  promoter       tet promoter (fragment): E. coli promoter for tetracycline efflux protein gene
   4829..5632    -  CDS            URA3: orotidine-5'-phosphate decarboxylase, required for uracil biosynthesis; S. cerevisiae URA3; yeast auxotrophic marker, counterselectable with 5-fluoroorotic acid (5-FOA)
   5633..5848    -  promoter       URA3 promoter: S. cerevisiae URA3
   5959..6063    +  promoter       AmpR promoter: bla
   6064..6924    +  CDS            AmpR: β-lactamase; bla; confers resistance to ampicillin, carbenicillin, and related antibiotics
   7095..7683    +  rep_origin     ori: high-copy-number ColE1/pMB1/pBR322/pUC origin of replication
   7866..75      +  CDS            lacI (fragment) (across the origin): lac repressor; lacI; The lac repressor binds to the lac operator to inhibit transcription in E. coli. This inhibition can be relieved by adding lactose or isopropyl-β-D-thiogalactopyranoside (IPTG).
