[The description below was written by a language model from this plasmid's Addgene catalogue record and pLannotate feature annotations shown in this document.]
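Description:
Cyterm-yotagRFPT pDRF1-GW is a yeast expression plasmid of about 7.9 kb built on the pDRF1-GW Gateway-compatible backbone. It is an E. coli/S. cerevisiae shuttle vector. A high-copy ColE1/pUC-type origin and the β-lactamase gene (ampicillin resistance) support propagation in bacteria, while the 2μ origin gives episomal multicopy maintenance in yeast. The URA3 marker, with its own promoter, allows selection in uracil auxotrophs and can be counterselected with 5-FOA. An f1 origin and remnants of lac regulatory elements, lacZα and lacI are carried over from the parental cloning vector.

The payload lies between attB1 and attB2 sites, which suggests it was introduced by Gateway recombination even though the catalogue lists restriction cloning with unknown sites. It consists of a short N-terminal fragment of rabbit cytochrome P450 CYP2C1 (the "CyTERM" element), followed by linker/MCS sequence and the TagRFP-T red fluorescent protein coding sequence. The insert is listed as synthetic, and the "yo" prefix probably denotes a yeast codon-optimised version, though the record does not say so. An ADH1 terminator follows the cassette. The yeast promoter driving expression is not annotated as such; the region upstream of attB1 shows only fragmentary matches to yeast genomic sequence.

The stated purpose is to check the monomeric behaviour of the fluorescent protein. The CYP2C1 N-terminal segment is generally used as an ER membrane anchor that displays the fused protein on the cytoplasmic face, where oligomerising fluorescent proteins reorganise the ER into visible structures. The Addgene-sequenced and depositor-supplied records differ by one nucleotide in length and in their start coordinate, but carry the same set of annotated features.
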