Addgene plasmid #168090: Cyterm-yotagRFPT pDRF1-GW
Purpose: Expresses Cyterm-yotagRFPT to check for monomericity.
Depositing lab: Bas Teusink. Depositing organization: Vrije Universiteit Amsterdam.
Backbone
  Vector backbone: pDRF1-GW
  Vector type: Yeast Expression
  Selectable markers: URA3
Growth in bacteria
  Bacterial resistance: Ampicillin, 100 μg/mL
  Growth temperature: 37°C
  Growth strain: DH5alpha
  Copy number: High Copy
Gene/Insert
  Gene/Insert name: yotagRFPT
  Species: Synthetic
  Cloning method: Restriction Enzyme; 5′ cloning site Unknown (unknown if destroyed); 3′ cloning site Unknown (unknown if destroyed)
Terms and licenses: Academic/Nonprofit Terms; Industry Terms: Not Available to Industry
How to cite: Cyterm-yotagRFPT pDRF1-GW was a gift from Bas Teusink (Addgene plasmid # 168090 ; http://n2t.net/addgene:168090 ; RRID:Addgene_168090)
